Addgene plasmid #147499: pT7-EGFP-C1-HsNot2-del380-404-W507E_S
Purpose: Mammalian Expression of HsNot2-del380-404-W507E
Depositing lab: Elisa Izaurralde. Depositing organization: Max Planck Institute for Developmental Biology. Publication: Structure and assembly of the NOT module of the human CCR4-NOT complex. Boland A, Chen Y, Raisch T, Jonas S, Kuzuoglu-Ozturk D, Wohlbold L, Weichenrieder O, Izaurralde E. Nat Struct Mol Biol. 2013 Nov;20(11):1289-97. doi: 10.1038/nsmb.2681. Epub 2013 Oct 13. PubMed 24121232.
Backbone
  Vector backbone: Unknown
  Vector type: Mammalian Expression
Growth in bacteria
  Bacterial resistance: Kanamycin, 50 μg/mL
  Growth temperature: 37°C
  Growth strain: DH5alpha
  Copy number: High Copy
Gene/Insert
  Gene/Insert name: HsNot2-del380-404-W507E (alt name: CNOT2)
  Species: H. sapiens (human)
  Entrez Gene: CNOT2 (a.k.a. CDC36, HSPC131, IDNADFS, NOT2, NOT2H)
  Cloning method: Unknown
Terms and licenses: Academic/Nonprofit Terms; Industry Terms: Not Available to Industry
Depositor comments: ORF extracted from NCBI: NM_014515.5. Plasmids from this collection were made available to the research community and donated after the lab closed. Please note that the sequence provided by the depositing laboratory may be theoretical/predicted or based on Sanger sequencing results. There may be discrepancies between sequencing results obtained by Addgene and the depositor sequence. If an Addgene verified sequence is not available, please contact before placing your order to request that our lab fully sequence the plasmid.
How to cite: pT7-EGFP-C1-HsNot2-del380-404-W507E_S was a gift from Elisa Izaurralde (Addgene plasmid # 147499 ; http://n2t.net/addgene:147499 ; RRID:Addgene_147499)
