[The description below was written by a language model from this plasmid's Addgene catalogue record and pLannotate feature annotations shown in this document.]
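Description:
pT7-EGFP-C1-HsNot2-del380-404-W507E_S is a 6.3 kb mammalian expression plasmid that produces a mutant form of human CNOT2 (NOT2), a subunit of the CCR4-NOT deadenylase complex, fused to the C-terminus of EGFP. The catalogue lists the backbone as unknown, but the name and feature layout are consistent with an EGFP-C1-type vector that also carries a T7 promoter. The CMV immediate early enhancer and promoter drive transcription in mammalian cells. The bacteriophage T7 promoter lies between the CMV promoter and the EGFP start, so it could in principle also support transcription by T7 RNA polymerase. The EGFP coding sequence is followed by a short multiple cloning site remnant, then the CNOT2 open reading frame, and the transcript ends at an SV40 polyadenylation signal. As the name indicates, the insert lacks residues 380–404 and carries a W507E substitution. The depositor notes that the ORF was derived from an NCBI reference transcript.

The plasmid replicates in bacteria from a high-copy ColE1/pUC-type origin and also contains an f1 origin. A single NeoR/KanR (Tn5 aminoglycoside phosphotransferase) cassette serves both hosts. A bacterial bla-type promoter drives it for kanamycin selection in E. coli, and the SV40 enhancer/early promoter with an HSV TK polyadenylation signal allows G418 selection in mammalian cells. Several short annotated fragments (HIV-1 LTR, large T antigen, ble, bGH poly(A)) are probably incidental matches within backbone sequence rather than functional elements.

The plasmid comes from a study of the structure and assembly of the human CCR4-NOT NOT module. This suggests the mutant is used to test how these changes affect NOT2 interactions in cells, with EGFP as a tag, although the record does not state the specific effect of either mutation.
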