Features (pLannotate 1.2.2; 18 found; start..end, strand, type, name):
     61..364     +  enhancer       CMV enhancer: human cytomegalovirus immediate early enhancer
    365..568     +  promoter       CMV promoter: human cytomegalovirus (CMV) immediate early promoter
    564..597     +  LTR            5' LTR (truncated) (fragment): truncated 5' long terminal repeat (LTR) from HIV-1
    613..631     +  promoter       T7 promoter: promoter for bacteriophage T7 RNA polymerase
    665..1381    +  CDS            EGFP: EGFP is a basic (constitutively fluorescent) green fluorescent protein published in 1996, derived from Aequorea victoria. It is reported to be a rapidly-maturing weak dimer with moderate acid sensitivity.
   1382..1411    +  misc_feature   MCS (fragment): multiple cloning site
   1412..2953    +  CDS            CNOT2: CNOT2_HUMAN - Also known as CDC36, NOT2. Experimental evidence at protein level: Swiss-Prot protein existence level 1. Component of the CCR4-NOT complex which is one of the major cellular mRNA deadenylases and is linked to various cellular processes including bulk mRNA degradation, miRNA-mediated repression, translational repression during translational initiation and general transcription regulation. Additional complex functions may be a consequence of its influence on mRNA expression. Required for the CCR4- NOT complex structural integrity. Can repress transcription and may link the CCR4-NOT
   2956..2978    +  misc_feature   MCS (fragment): multiple cloning site
   2990..3074    +  CDS            large T antigen (fragment): large T antigen from SV40 (simian virus 40)
   3097..3218    +  polyA_signal   SV40 poly(A) signal: SV40 polyadenylation signal
   3252..3680    -  rep_origin     f1 ori (sequence partly withheld): f1 bacteriophage origin of replication; arrow indicates direction of (+) strand synthesis
   3707..3811    +  promoter       AmpR promoter: bla
   3813..4170    +  promoter       SV40 promoter: SV40 enhancer and early promoter
   4205..4999    +  CDS            NeoR/KanR: aminoglycoside phosphotransferase from Tn5; aph(3')-II (or nptII); confers resistance to neomycin, kanamycin, and G418 (Geneticin®)
   5020..5172    +  CDS            ble (fragment): BLE_KLEPN - Experimental evidence at protein level: Swiss-Prot protein existence level 1. Binding protein with a strong affinity to the bleomycin family of antibiotics. Binds to CL990; an antimitotic-antibiotic compound. From Klebsiella pneumoniae.
   5231..5278    +  polyA_signal   HSV TK poly(A) signal: herpes simplex virus thymidine kinase polyadenylation signal (Cole and Stacy, 1985)
   5369..5385    -  polyA_signal   bGH poly(A) signal (fragment): bovine growth hormone polyadenylation signal
   5607..6195    +  rep_origin     ori: high-copy-number ColE1/pMB1/pBR322/pUC origin of replication
>Addgene plasmid #147499 | pT7-EGFP-C1-HsNot2-del380-404-W507E_S | depositor full sequence | sequence record 289946 | Full Sequence
TAGTTATTAATAGTAATCAATTACGGGGTCATTAGTTCATAGCCCATATATGGAGTTCCGCGTTACATAA
CTTACGGTAAATGGCCCGCCTGGCTGACCGCCCAACGACCCCCGCCCATTGACGTCAATAATGACGTATG
TTCCCATAGTAACGCCAATAGGGACTTTCCATTGACGTCAATGGGTGGAGTATTTACGGTAAACTGCCCA
CTTGGCAGTACATCAAGTGTATCATATGCCAAGTACGCCCCCTATTGACGTCAATGACGGTAAATGGCCC
GCCTGGCATTATGCCCAGTACATGACCTTATGGGACTTTCCTACTTGGCAGTACATCTACGTATTAGTCA
TCGCTATTACCATGGTGATGCGGTTTTGGCAGTACATCAATGGGCGTGGATAGCGGTTTGACTCACGGGG
ATTTCCAAGTCTCCACCCCATTGACGTCAATGGGAGTTTGTTTTGGCACCAAAATCAACGGGACTTTCCA
AAATGTCGTAACAACTCCGCCCCATTGACGCAAATGGGCGGTAGGCGTGTACGGTGGGAGGTCTATATAA
GCAGAGCTCTCTGGCTAACTAGAGAACCCACTGCTTACTGGCTTATCGAAATTAATACGACTCACTATAG
GGAGACCCAAGCTCTAGCGCTACCGGTCGCCACCATGGTGAGCAAGGGCGAGGAGCTGTTCACCGGGGTG
GTGCCCATCCTGGTCGAGCTGGACGGCGACGTAAACGGCCACAAGTTCAGCGTGTCCGGCGAGGGCGAGG
GCGATGCCACCTACGGCAAGCTGACCCTGAAGTTCATCTGCACCACCGGCAAGCTGCCCGTGCCCTGGCC
CACCCTCGTGACCACCCTGACCTACGGCGTGCAGTGCTTCAGCCGCTACCCCGACCACATGAAGCAGCAC
GACTTCTTCAAGTCCGCCATGCCCGAAGGCTACGTCCAGGAGCGCACCATCTTCTTCAAGGACGACGGCA
ACTACAAGACCCGCGCCGAGGTGAAGTTCGAGGGCGACACCCTGGTGAACCGCATCGAGCTGAAGGGCAT
CGACTTCAAGGAGGACGGCAACATCCTGGGGCACAAGCTGGAGTACAACTACAACAGCCACAACGTCTAT
ATCATGGCCGACAAGCAGAAGAACGGCATCAAGGTGAACTTCAAGATCCGCCACAACATCGAGGACGGCA
GCGTGCAGCTCGCCGACCACTACCAGCAGAACACCCCCATCGGCGACGGCCCCGTGCTGCTGCCCGACAA
CCACTACCTGAGCACCCAGTCCGCCCTGAGCAAAGACCCCAACGAGAAGCGCGATCACATGGTCCTGCTG
GAGTTCGTGACCGCCGCCGGGATCACTCTCGGCATGGACGAGCTGTACAAGTCCGGACTCAGATCTCGAG
CTCAAGCTTCGGTGAGGACTGATGGACATACATTATCTGAGAAAAGAAACTACCAGGTGACAAACAGCAT
GTTTGGTGCTTCAAGAAAGAAGTTTGTAGAGGGGGTCGACAGTGACTACCATGACGAAAACATGTACTAC
AGCCAGTCTTCTATGTTTCCACATCGGTCAGAAAAAGATATGCTGGCATCACCATCTACATCAGGTCAGC
TGTCTCAGTTTGGGGCAAGTTTATACGGGCAACAAAGTGCACTAGGCCTTCCAATGAGGGGGATGAGCAA
CAATACCCCTCAGTTAAATCGCAGCTTATCACAAGGCACTCAGTTACCGAGCCACGTCACGCCAACAACA
GGGGTACCAACAATGTCACTTCACACGCCTCCATCTCCAAGCAGGGGTATTTTGCCTATGAATCCTAGGA
ATATGATGAACCACTCCCAGGTTGGTCAGGGCATTGGAATTCCTAGCAGGACAAATAGCATGAGCAGTTC
AGGGTTAGGTAGCCCCAACAGAAGCTCGCCAAGCATAATATGTATGCCAAAGCAGCAGCCTTCTCGACAG
CCTTTTACTGTGAACAGTATGTCTGGATTTGGAATGAACAGGAATCAGGCATTTGGAATGAATAACTCCT
TATCAAGTAACATTTTTAATGGAACAGACGGAAGTGAAAATGTGACAGGATTGGACCTTTCAGATTTCCC
AGCATTAGCAGACCGAAACAGGAGGGAAGGAAGTGGTAACCCAACTCCATTAATAAACCCCTTGGCTGGA
AGAGCTCCTTATGTTGGAATGGTAACAAAACCAGCAAATGAACAATCCCAGGACTTCTCAATACACAATG
AAGATTTTCCAGCATTACCAGGCTCCAGCTATAAAGATCCAACATCAAGTAATGATGACAGTAAATCTAA
TTTGAATACATCTGGCAAGACAACTTCAAGTACAGATGGACCCAAATTCCCTGGAGATAAAAGTTCAACA
ACACAAAATAATAACCAGCAGAAAAAAGGGATCCAGGTGTTACCTGATGGTCGGGTTACTAACATTCCTC
AAGGGATGGTGACGGACCAATTTGGAATGATTGGCCTGTTAACATTTATCAGGGCAGCAGAGACAGACCC
AGGAATGGTACATCTTGCATTAGGATCTTCACCTTGTCGACCTCAAGACATAGACTTCCATGTTCCATCT
GAGTACTTAACGAACATTCACATTAGGGATAAGCTGGCTGCAATAAAACTTGGCCGATATGGTGAAGACC
TTCTCTTCTATCTCTATTACATGAATGGAGGAGACGTATTACAACTTTTAGCTGCAGTGGAGCTTTTTAA
CCGTGATTGGAGATACCACAAAGAAGAACGAGTATGGATTACCAGGGCACCAGGCATGGAGCCAACAATG
AAAACCAATACCTATGAGAGGGGAACATATTACTTCTTTGACTGTCTTAACGAGAGGAAAGTAGCTAAGG
AGTTCCATCTGGAATATGACAAATTAGAAGAACGGCCTCACCTGCCATCCACCTTCAACTACAACCCTGC
TCAGCAAGCCTTCTAACCGCGGGCCCGGGATCCACCGGATCTAGATAACTGATCATAATCAGCCATACCA
CATTTGTAGAGGTTTTACTTGCTTTAAAAAACCTCCCACACCTCCCCCTGAACCTGAAACATAAAATGAA
TGCAATTGTTGTTGTTAACTTGTTTATTGCAGCTTATAATGGTTACAAATAAAGCAATAGCATCACAAAT
TTCACAAATAAAGCATTTTTTTCACTGCATTCTAGTTGTGGTTTGTCCAAACTCATCAATGTATCTTAAC
GCGTAAATTGTAAGCGTTAATATTTTGTTAAAATTCGCGTTAAATTTTTGTTAAATCAGCTCATTTTTTA
ACCAATAGGCCGAAATCGGCAAAATCCCTTATAAATCAAAAGAATAGACCGAGATAGGGT
[37 nt withheld, positions 3351-3387]
AAAGAACGTGGACTCCAACGTCAAAGG
[49 nt withheld, positions 3415-3463]
T
[91 nt withheld, positions 3465-3555]
G
[124 nt withheld, positions 3557-3680]
CAGGTGGCACTTTTCGGGGAAATGTGCGCGGAACCCCTATTTGTTTATTTTTCTAAATACATTCAAATAT
GTATCCGCTCATGAGACAATAACCCTGATAAATGCTTCAATAATATTGAAAAAGGAAGAGTCCTGAGGCG
GAAAGAACCAGCTGTGGAATGTGTGTCAGTTAGGGTGTGGAAAGTCCCCAGGCTCCCCAGCAGGCAGAAG
TATGCAAAGCATGCATCTCAATTAGTCAGCAACCAGGTGTGGAAAGTCCCCAGGCTCCCCAGCAGGCAGA
AGTATGCAAAGCATGCATCTCAATTAGTCAGCAACCATAGTCCCGCCCCTAACTCCGCCCATCCCGCCCC
TAACTCCGCCCAGTTCCGCCCATTCTCCGCCCCATGGCTGACTAATTTTTTTTATTTATGCAGAGGCCGA
GGCCGCCTCGGCCTCTGAGCTATTCCAGAAGTAGTGAGGAGGCTTTTTTGGAGGCCTAGGCTTTTGCAAA
GATCGATCAAGAGACAGGATGAGGATCGTTTCGCATGATTGAACAAGATGGATTGCACGCAGGTTCTCCG
GCCGCTTGGGTGGAGAGGCTATTCGGCTATGACTGGGCACAACAGACAATCGGCTGCTCTGATGCCGCCG
TGTTCCGGCTGTCAGCGCAGGGGCGCCCGGTTCTTTTTGTCAAGACCGACCTGTCCGGTGCCCTGAATGA
ACTGCAAGACGAGGCAGCGCGGCTATCGTGGCTGGCCACGACGGGCGTTCCTTGCGCAGCTGTGCTCGAC
GTTGTCACTGAAGCGGGAAGGGACTGGCTGCTATTGGGCGAAGTGCCGGGGCAGGATCTCCTGTCATCTC
ACCTTGCTCCTGCCGAGAAAGTATCCATCATGGCTGATGCAATGCGGCGGCTGCATACGCTTGATCCGGC
TACCTGCCCATTCGACCACCAAGCGAAACATCGCATCGAGCGAGCACGTACTCGGATGGAAGCCGGTCTT
GTCGATCAGGATGATCTGGACGAAGAGCATCAGGGGCTCGCGCCAGCCGAACTGTTCGCCAGGCTCAAGG
CGAGCATGCCCGACGGCGAGGATCTCGTCGTGACCCATGGCGATGCCTGCTTGCCGAATATCATGGTGGA
AAATGGCCGCTTTTCTGGATTCATCGACTGTGGCCGGCTGGGTGTGGCGGACCGCTATCAGGACATAGCG
TTGGCTACCCGTGATATTGCTGAAGAGCTTGGCGGCGAATGGGCTGACCGCTTCCTCGTGCTTTACGGTA
TCGCCGCTCCCGATTCGCAGCGCATCGCCTTCTATCGCCTTCTTGACGAGTTCTTCTGAGCGGGACTCTG
GGGTTCGAAATGACCGACCAAGCGACGCCCAACCTGCCATCACGAGATTTCGATTCCACCGCCGCCTTCT
ATGAAAGGTTGGGCTTCGGAATCGTTTTCCGGGACGCCGGCTGGATGATCCTCCAGCGCGGGGATCTCAT
GCTGGAGTTCTTCGCCCACCCTAGGGGGAGGCTAACTGAAACACGGAAGGAGACAATACCGGAAGGAACC
CGCGCTATGACGGCAATAAAAAGACAGAATAAAACGCACGGTGTTGGGTCGTTTGTTCATAAACGCGGGG
TTCGGTCCCAGGGCTGGCACTCTGTCGATACCCCACCGAGACCCCATTGGGGCCAATACGCCCGCGTTTC
TTCCTTTTCCCCACCCCACCCCCCAAGTTCGGGTGAAGGCCCAGGGCTCGCAGCCAACGTCGGGGCGGCA
GGCCCTGCCATAGCCTCAGGTTACTCATATATACTTTAGATTGATTTAAAACTTCATTTTTAATTTAAAA
GGATCTAGGTGAAGATCCTTTTTGATAATCTCATGACCAAAATCCCTTAACGTGAGTTTTCGTTCCACTG
AGCGTCAGACCCCGTAGAAAAGATCAAAGGATCTTCTTGAGATCCTTTTTTTCTGCGCGTAATCTGCTGC
TTGCAAACAAAAAAACCACCGCTACCAGCGGTGGTTTGTTTGCCGGATCAAGAGCTACCAACTCTTTTTC
CGAAGGTAACTGGCTTCAGCAGAGCGCAGATACCAAATACTGTCCTTCTAGTGTAGCCGTAGTTAGGCCA
CCACTTCAAGAACTCTGTAGCACCGCCTACATACCTCGCTCTGCTAATCCTGTTACCAGTGGCTGCTGCC
AGTGGCGATAAGTCGTGTCTTACCGGGTTGGACTCAAGACGATAGTTACCGGATAAGGCGCAGCGGTCGG
GCTGAACGGGGGGTTCGTGCACACAGCCCAGCTTGGAGCGAACGACCTACACCGAACTGAGATACCTACA
GCGTGAGCTATGAGAAAGCGCCACGCTTCCCGAAGGGAGAAAGGCGGACAGGTATCCGGTAAGCGGCAGG
GTCGGAACAGGAGAGCGCACGAGGGAGCTTCCAGGGGGAAACGCCTGGTATCTTTATAGTCCTGTCGGGT
TTCGCCACCTCTGACTTGAGCGTCGATTTTTGTGATGCTCGTCAGGGGGGCGGAGCCTATGGAAAAACGC
CAGCAACGCGGCCTTTTTACGGTTCCTGGCCTTTTGCTGGCCTTTTGCTCACATGTTCTTTCCTGCGTTA
TCCCCTGATTCTGTGGATAACCGTATTACCGCCATGCAT
